Addgene plasmid #111174: LT3REV
Purpose: (Empty Backbone) Tet-regulated miR-E (miR-30 variant)-based RNAi
Depositing lab: Johannes Zuber. Depositing organization: Research Institute of Molecular Pathology (IMP). Publication: An optimized microRNA backbone for effective single-copy RNAi. Fellmann C, Hoffmann T, Sridhar V, Hopfgartner B, Muhar M, Roth M, Lai DY, Barbosa IA, Kwon JS, Guan Y, Sinha N, Zuber J. Cell Rep. 2013 Dec 26;5(6):1704-13. doi: 10.1016/j.celrep.2013.11.020. Epub 2013 Dec 12. PubMed 24332856.
Backbone
  Vector backbone: pRRL
  Vector type: Lentiviral
  Tag / fusion protein: DsRed; Venus
Growth in bacteria
  Bacterial resistance: Ampicillin, 100 μg/mL
  Growth temperature: 37°C
  Growth strain: NEB Stable
  Copy number: High Copy
Gene/Insert
  Gene/Insert name: None
Terms and licenses: Academic/Nonprofit Terms; Industry Terms: Not Available to Industry
How to cite: LT3REV was a gift from Johannes Zuber (Addgene plasmid # 111174 ; http://n2t.net/addgene:111174 ; RRID:Addgene_111174)
