[The description below was written by a language model from this plasmid's Addgene catalogue record and the feature table of its GenBank file.]
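Description:
LT3REV is an 8.9 kb empty-backbone lentiviral vector built on pRRL for tetracycline-regulated, miR-E (optimized miR-30 variant) based RNAi. It is propagated in E. coli as a high-copy plasmid through a ColE1/pUC-type origin with ampicillin selection (AmpR/bla), and also carries an f1 origin and an SV40 origin. The viral portion has a third-generation, self-inactivating layout. An RSV promoter replaces the U3 region to drive the genomic RNA from a truncated HIV-1 5' LTR. This is followed by the Psi packaging signal, the RRE for Rev-dependent nuclear export, the cPPT/CTS element, a WPRE to enhance transcript expression, and a U3-deleted 3' LTR with a downstream SV40 polyadenylation signal.

Between the LTRs sit two expression units. A TRE3G promoter with seven tet operators drives DsRed2. In this vector family the miR-E shRNA cassette is placed in the inducible transcript downstream of the reporter, so red fluorescence tracks shRNA induction. The feature table does not annotate miR-E flanking sequences or a cloning site, but there is an unannotated gap between DsRed2 and the next promoter where such a cassette could reside, and no shRNA insert is recorded. The second unit uses the mouse PGK promoter to express Venus constitutively, marking transduced cells regardless of induction and allowing them to be sorted or tracked by fluorescence, since no mammalian drug-selection marker is annotated. No Tet transactivator is annotated either, so TRE3G activation depends on a Tet-On 3G type activator supplied separately, for example from the target cell line. The vector is used to clone miR-E shRNAs for doxycycline-inducible, reversible knockdown, with dual-colour monitoring of transduction and induction.
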