LOCUS       Exported 8859 bp ds-DNA circular SYN 12-MAY-2021
DEFINITION  Tet-regulated miR-E (miR-30 variant)-based RNAi.
ACCESSION   .
VERSION     .
KEYWORDS    LT3REV
SOURCE      synthetic DNA construct
  ORGANISM  synthetic DNA construct
REFERENCE   1 (bases 1 to 8859)
  AUTHORS   Fellmann C, Hoffmann T, Sridhar V, Hopfgartner B, Muhar M, Roth M,
            Lai DY, Barbosa IA, Kwon JS, Guan Y, Sinha N, Zuber J
  TITLE     An optimized microRNA backbone for effective single-copy RNAi.
  JOURNAL   Cell Rep. 2013 Dec 26;5(6):1704-13. doi:
            10.1016/j.celrep.2013.11.020. Epub 2013 Dec 12.
  PUBMED    24332856
REFERENCE   2 (bases 1 to 8859)
  AUTHORS   .
  TITLE     Direct Submission
  JOURNAL   Exported May 12, 2021 from SnapGene Server 1.1.58
            http://www.snapgene.com
FEATURES             Location/Qualifiers
     source          1..8859
                     /organism="synthetic DNA construct"
                     /mol_type="other DNA"
     primer_bind     121..138
                     /label=L4440
                     /note="L4440 vector, forward primer"
     protein_bind    255..276
                     /label=CAP binding site
                     /bound_moiety="E. coli catabolite activator protein"
                     /note="CAP binding activates transcription in the presence
                     of cAMP."
     promoter        291..321
                     /label=lac promoter
                     /note="promoter for the E. coli lac operon"
     protein_bind    329..345
                     /label=lac operator
                     /bound_moiety="lac repressor encoded by lacI"
                     /note="The lac repressor binds to the lac operator to
                     inhibit transcription in E. coli. This inhibition can be
                     relieved by adding lactose or
                     isopropyl-beta-D-thiogalactopyranoside (IPTG)."
     primer_bind     334..356
                     /label=M13/pUC Reverse
                     /note="In lacZ gene"
     primer_bind     353..369
                     /label=M13 rev
                     /note="common sequencing primer, one of multiple similar
                     variants"
     primer_bind     353..369
                     /label=M13 Reverse
                     /note="In lacZ gene. Also called M13-rev"
     primer_bind     388..408
                     /label=T3
                     /note="T3 promoter, forward primer"
     promoter        390..408
                     /label=T3 promoter
                     /note="promoter for bacteriophage T3 RNA polymerase"
     promoter        436..662
                     /label=RSV promoter
                     /note="Rous sarcoma virus enhancer/promoter"
     LTR             663..843
                     /label=5' LTR (truncated)
                     /note="truncated 5' long terminal repeat (LTR) from HIV-1"
     misc_feature    890..1015
                     /label=HIV-1 Psi
                     /note="packaging signal of human immunodeficiency virus
                     type 1"
     misc_feature    1508..1741
                     /label=RRE
                     /note="The Rev response element (RRE) of HIV-1 allows for
                     Rev-dependent mRNA export from the nucleus to the
                     cytoplasm."
     CDS             1926..1970
                     /codon_start=1
                     /product="antigenic peptide corresponding to amino acids
                     655 to 669 of the HIV envelope protein gp41 (Lutje Hulsik
                     et al., 2013)"
                     /label=gp41 peptide
                     /note="recognized by the 2H10 single-chain llama nanobody"
                     /translation="KNEQELLELDKWASL"
     misc_feature    2237..2354
                     /label=cPPT/CTS
                     /note="central polypurine tract and central termination
                     sequence of HIV-1"
     promoter        2372..2750
                     /label=TRE3G promoter
                     /note="3rd-generation Tet-responsive promoter that can be
                     activated by binding of Tet-On(R) 3G"
     protein_bind    2380..2398
                     /gene="tetO"
                     /label=tet operator
                     /bound_moiety="tetracycline repressor TetR"
                     /note="bacterial operator O2 for the tetR and tetA genes"
     protein_bind    2416..2434
                     /gene="tetO"
                     /label=tet operator
                     /bound_moiety="tetracycline repressor TetR"
                     /note="bacterial operator O2 for the tetR and tetA genes"
     protein_bind    2452..2470
                     /gene="tetO"
                     /label=tet operator
                     /bound_moiety="tetracycline repressor TetR"
                     /note="bacterial operator O2 for the tetR and tetA genes"
     protein_bind    2488..2506
                     /gene="tetO"
                     /label=tet operator
                     /bound_moiety="tetracycline repressor TetR"
                     /note="bacterial operator O2 for the tetR and tetA genes"
     protein_bind    2524..2542
                     /gene="tetO"
                     /label=tet operator
                     /bound_moiety="tetracycline repressor TetR"
                     /note="bacterial operator O2 for the tetR and tetA genes"
     protein_bind    2560..2578
                     /gene="tetO"
                     /label=tet operator
                     /bound_moiety="tetracycline repressor TetR"
                     /note="bacterial operator O2 for the tetR and tetA genes"
     protein_bind    2596..2614
                     /gene="tetO"
                     /label=tet operator
                     /bound_moiety="tetracycline repressor TetR"
                     /note="bacterial operator O2 for the tetR and tetA genes"
     primer_bind     2659..2683
                     /label=LNCX
                     /note="Human CMV promoter, forward primer"
     CDS             2774..3451
                     /codon_start=1
                     /product="improved tetrameric variant of DsRed fluorescent
                     protein"
                     /label=DsRed2
                     /note="mammalian codon-optimized"
                     /translation="MASSENVITEFMRFKVRMEGTVNGHEFEIEGEGEGRPYEGHNTVK
                     LKVTKGGPLPFAWDILSPQFQYGSKVYVKHPADIPDYKKLSFPEGFKWERVMNFEDGGV
                     ATVTQDSSLQDGCFIYKVKFIGVNFPSDGPVMQKKTMGWEASTERLYPRDGVLKGETHK
                     ALKLKDGGHYLVEFKSIYMAKKPVQLPGYYYVDAKLDITSHNEDYTIVEQYERTEGRHH
                     LFL"
     primer_bind     complement(2954..2974)
                     /label=DsRed1-N
                     /note="DsRed1, reverse primer"
     primer_bind     3366..3389
                     /label=DsRed1-C
                     /note="DsRed1, forward primer"
     promoter        3715..4214
                     /label=PGK promoter
                     /note="mouse phosphoglycerate kinase 1 promoter"
     primer_bind     complement(3750..3773)
                     /label=MSCV-rev
                     /note="Murine stem cell virus, reverse primer"
     primer_bind     4147..4166
                     /label=mPGK-F
                     /note="Mouse PGK promoter, forward primer"
     CDS             4237..4956
                     /codon_start=1
                     /product="yellow fluorescent protein (YFP) with fast and
                     efficient maturation (Nagai et al., 2002)"
                     /label=Venus
                     /note="mammalian codon-optimized"
                     /translation="MVSKGEELFTGVVPILVELDGDVNGHKFSVSGEGEGDATYGKLTL
                     KLICTTGKLPVPWPTLVTTLGYGLQCFARYPDHMKQHDFFKSAMPEGYVQERTIFFKDD
                     GNYKTRAEVKFEGDTLVNRIELKGIDFKEDGNILGHKLEYNYNSHNVYITADKQKNGIK
                     ANFKIRHNIEDGGVQLADHYQQNTPIGDGPVLLPDNHYLSYQSALSKDPNEKRDHMVLL
                     EFVTAAGITLGMDELYK"
     primer_bind     complement(4282..4303)
                     /label=EGFP-N
                     /note="EGFP, reverse primer"
     primer_bind     complement(4543..4562)
                     /label=EXFP-R
                     /note="For distinguishing EGFP variants, reverse primer"
     primer_bind     4890..4911
                     /label=EGFP-C
                     /note="EGFP, forward primer"
     misc_feature    5018..5606
                     /label=WPRE
                     /note="woodchuck hepatitis virus posttranscriptional
                     regulatory element"
     primer_bind     complement(5071..5091)
                     /label=WPRE-R
                     /note="WPRE, reverse primer"
     CDS             complement(5489..5500)
                     /codon_start=1
                     /product="Factor Xa recognition and cleavage site"
                     /label=Factor Xa site
                     /translation="IEGR"
     LTR             5813..6046
                     /label=3' LTR (Delta-U3)
                     /note="self-inactivating 3' long terminal repeat (LTR) from
                     HIV-1"
     polyA_signal    6118..6239
                     /label=SV40 poly(A) signal
                     /note="SV40 polyadenylation signal"
     primer_bind     complement(6155..6174)
                     /label=SV40pA-R
                     /note="SV40 polyA, reverse primer"
     primer_bind     6209..6228
                     /label=EBV-rev
                     /note="SV40 polyA terminator, reverse primer"
     rep_origin      6279..6414
                     /label=SV40 ori
                     /note="SV40 origin of replication"
     primer_bind     6341..6360
                     /label=SV40pro-F
                     /note="SV40 promoter/origin, forward primer"
     primer_bind     complement(6434..6453)
                     /label=T7
                     /note="T7 promoter, forward primer"
     promoter        complement(6435..6453)
                     /label=T7 promoter
                     /note="promoter for bacteriophage T7 RNA polymerase"
     primer_bind     complement(6463..6480)
                     /label=M13 Forward
                     /note="In lacZ gene. Also called M13-F20 or M13 (-21)
                     Forward"
     primer_bind     complement(6463..6479)
                     /label=M13 fwd
                     /note="common sequencing primer, one of multiple similar
                     variants"
     primer_bind     complement(6472..6494)
                     /label=M13/pUC Forward
                     /note="In lacZ gene"
     rep_origin      6621..7076
                     /direction=RIGHT
                     /label=f1 ori
                     /note="f1 bacteriophage origin of replication; arrow
                     indicates direction of (+) strand synthesis"
     primer_bind     complement(6708..6727)
                     /label=F1ori-R
                     /note="F1 origin, reverse primer"
     primer_bind     6918..6939
                     /label=F1ori-F
                     /note="F1 origin, forward primer"
     promoter        7102..7206
                     /gene="bla"
                     /label=AmpR promoter
     CDS             7207..8067
                     /codon_start=1
                     /gene="bla"
                     /product="beta-lactamase"
                     /label=AmpR
                     /note="confers resistance to ampicillin, carbenicillin, and
                     related antibiotics"
                     /translation="MSIQHFRVALIPFFAAFCLPVFAHPETLVKVKDAEDQLGARVGYI
                     ELDLNSGKILESFRPEERFPMMSTFKVLLCGAVLSRIDAGQEQLGRRIHYSQNDLVEYS
                     PVTEKHLTDGMTVRELCSAAITMSDNTAANLLLTTIGGPKELTAFLHNMGDHVTRLDRW
                     EPELNEAIPNDERDTTMPVAMATTLRKLLTGELLTLASRQQLIDWMEADKVAGPLLRSA
                     LPAGWFIADKSGAGERGSRGIIAALGPDGKPSRIVVIYTTGSQATMDERNRQIAEIGAS
                     LIKHW"
     primer_bind     complement(7425..7444)
                     /label=Amp-R
                     /note="Ampicillin resistance gene, reverse primer"
     rep_origin      8238..8826
                     /direction=RIGHT
                     /label=ori
                     /note="high-copy-number ColE1/pMB1/pBR322/pUC origin of
                     replication"
     primer_bind     8727..8746
                     /label=pBR322ori-F
                     /note="pBR322 origin, forward primer"
ORIGIN
        1 gccttttgct ggccttttgc tcacatgttc tttcctgcgt tatcccctga ttctgtggat
       61 aaccgtatta ccgcctttga gtgagctgat accgctcgcc gcagccgaac gaccgagcgc
      121 agcgagtcag tgagcgagga agcggaagag cgcccaatac gcaaaccgcc tctccccgcg
      181 cgttggccga ttcattaatg cagctggcac gacaggtttc ccgactggaa agcgggcagt
      241 gagcgcaacg caattaatgt gagttagctc actcattagg caccccaggc tttacacttt
      301 atgcttccgg ctcgtatgtt gtgtggaatt gtgagcggat aacaatttca cacaggaaac
      361 agctatgacc atgattacgc caagcgcgca attaaccctc actaaaggga acaaaagctg
      421 gagctgcaag cttaatgtag tcttatgcaa tactcttgta gtcttgcaac atggtaacga
      481 tgagttagca acatgcctta caaggagaga aaaagcaccg tgcatgccga ttggtggaag
      541 taaggtggta cgatcgtgcc ttattaggaa ggcaacagac gggtctgaca tggattggac
      601 gaaccactga attgccgcat tgcagagata ttgtatttaa gtgcctagct cgatacataa
      661 acgggtctct ctggttagac cagatctgag cctgggagct ctctggctaa ctagggaacc
      721 cactgcttaa gcctcaataa agcttgcctt gagtgcttca agtagtgtgt gcccgtctgt
      781 tgtgtgactc tggtaactag agatccctca gaccctttta gtcagtgtgg aaaatctcta
      841 gcagtggcgc ccgaacaggg acttgaaagc gaaagggaaa ccagaggagc tctctcgacg
      901 caggactcgg cttgctgaag cgcgcacggc aagaggcgag gggcggcgac tggtgagtac
      961 gccaaaaatt ttgactagcg gaggctagaa ggagagagat gggtgcgaga gcgtcagtat
     1021 taagcggggg agaattagat cgcgatggga aaaaattcgg ttaaggccag ggggaaagaa
     1081 aaaatataaa ttaaaacata tagtatgggc aagcagggag ctagaacgat tcgcagttaa
     1141 tcctggcctg ttagaaacat cagaaggctg tagacaaata ctgggacagc tacaaccatc
     1201 ccttcagaca ggatcagaag aacttagatc attatataat acagtagcaa ccctctattg
     1261 tgtgcatcaa aggatagaga taaaagacac caaggaagct ttagacaaga tagaggaaga
     1321 gcaaaacaaa agtaagacca ccgcacagca agcggccgct gatcttcaga cctggaggag
     1381 gagatatgag ggacaattgg agaagtgaat tatataaata taaagtagta aaaattgaac
     1441 cattaggagt agcacccacc aaggcaaaga gaagagtggt gcagagagaa aaaagagcag
     1501 tgggaatagg agctttgttc cttgggttct tgggagcagc aggaagcact atgggcgcag
     1561 cgtcaatgac gctgacggta caggccagac aattattgtc tggtatagtg cagcagcaga
     1621 acaatttgct gagggctatt gaggcgcaac agcatctgtt gcaactcaca gtctggggca
     1681 tcaagcagct ccaggcaaga atcctggctg tggaaagata cctaaaggat caacagctcc
     1741 tggggatttg gggttgctct ggaaaactca tttgcaccac tgctgtgcct tggaatgcta
     1801 gttggagtaa taaatctctg gaacagattt ggaatcacac gacctggatg gagtgggaca
     1861 gagaaattaa caattacaca agcttaatac actccttaat tgaagaatcg caaaaccagc
     1921 aagaaaagaa tgaacaagaa ttattggaat tagataaatg ggcaagtttg tggaattggt
     1981 ttaacataac aaattggctg tggtatataa aattattcat aatgatagta ggaggcttgg
     2041 taggtttaag aatagttttt gctgtacttt ctatagtgaa tagagttagg cagggatatt
     2101 caccattatc gtttcagacc cacctcccaa ccccgagggg acccgacagg cccgaaggaa
     2161 tagaagaaga aggtggagag agagacagag acagatccat tcgattagtg aacggatctc
     2221 gacggtatcg gttaactttt aaaagaaaag gggggattgg ggggtacagt gcaggggaaa
     2281 gaatagtaga cataatagca acagacatac aaactaaaga attacaaaaa caaattacaa
     2341 aaattcaaaa ttttatcgat cctctagatt cgagtttact ccctatcagt gatagagaac
     2401 gtatgaagag tttactccct atcagtgata gagaacgtat gcagacttta ctccctatca
     2461 gtgatagaga acgtataagg agtttactcc ctatcagtga tagagaacgt atgaccagtt
     2521 tactccctat cagtgataga gaacgtatct acagtttact ccctatcagt gatagagaac
     2581 gtatatccag tttactccct atcagtgata gagaacgtat aagctttagg cgtgtacggt
     2641 gggcgcctat aaaagcagag ctcgtttagt gaaccgtcag atcgcctgga gcaattccac
     2701 aacacttttg tcttatacca actttccgta ccacttccta ccctcgtaaa gtcgagcttg
     2761 cgttggatcc accatggcct cctccgagaa cgtcatcacc gagttcatgc gcttcaaggt
     2821 gcgcatggag ggcaccgtga acggccacga gttcgagatc gagggcgagg gcgagggccg
     2881 cccctacgag ggccacaaca ccgtgaagct gaaggtgacc aagggcggcc ccctgccctt
     2941 cgcctgggac atcctgtccc cccagttcca gtacggctcc aaggtgtacg tgaagcaccc
     3001 cgccgacatc cccgactaca agaagctgtc cttccccgag ggcttcaagt gggagcgcgt
     3061 gatgaacttc gaggacggcg gcgtggcgac cgtgacccag gactcctccc tgcaggacgg
     3121 ctgcttcatc tacaaggtga agttcatcgg cgtgaacttc ccctccgacg gccccgtgat
     3181 gcagaagaag accatgggct gggaggcctc caccgagcgc ctgtaccccc gcgacggcgt
     3241 gctgaagggc gagacccaca aggccctgaa gctgaaggac ggcggccact acctggtgga
     3301 gttcaagtcc atctacatgg ccaagaagcc cgtgcagctg cccggctact actacgtgga
     3361 cgccaagctg gacatcacct cccacaacga ggactacacc atcgtggagc agtacgagcg
     3421 caccgagggc cgccaccacc tgttcctgta gcggccgcct cgactaggga taacagggta
     3481 attgtttgaa tgaggcttca gtactttaca gaatcgttgc ctgcacatct tggaaacact
     3541 tgctgggatt acttcgactt cttaacccaa cagaaggctc gagcaaccag aattcgagca
     3601 attatcttgt ttactaaaac tgaatacctt gctatctctt tgatacattt ttacaaagct
     3661 gaattaaaat ggtataaatt aaatcacttt tttcaattga cgcgtaattc taccgggtag
     3721 gggaggcgct tttcccaagg cagtctggag catgcgcttt agcagccccg ctgggcactt
     3781 ggcgctacac aagtggcctc tggcctcgca cacattccac atccaccggt aggcgccaac
     3841 cggctccgtt ctttggtggc cccttcgcgc caccttctac tcctccccta gtcaggaagt
     3901 tcccccccgc cccgcagctc gcgtcgtgca ggacgtgaca aatggaagta gcacgtctca
     3961 ctagtctcgt gcagatggac agcaccgctg agcaatggaa gcgggtaggc ctttggggca
     4021 gcggccaata gcagctttgc tccttcgctt tctgggctca gaggctggga aggggtgggt
     4081 ccgggggcgg gctcaggggc gggctcaggg gcggggcggg cgcccgaagg tcctccggag
     4141 gcccggcatt ctgcacgctt caaaagcgca cgtctgccgc gctgttctcc tcttcctcat
     4201 ctccgggcct ttcgacctgc agcccaagct tccaccatgg tgagcaaggg cgaggagctg
     4261 ttcaccgggg tggtgcccat cctggtcgag ctggacggcg acgtaaacgg ccacaagttc
     4321 agcgtgtccg gcgagggcga gggcgatgcc acctacggca agctgaccct gaagctgatc
     4381 tgcaccaccg gcaagctgcc cgtgccctgg cccaccctcg tgaccaccct gggctacggc
     4441 ctgcagtgct tcgcccgcta ccccgaccac atgaagcagc acgacttctt caagtccgcc
     4501 atgcccgaag gctacgtcca ggagcgcacc atcttcttca aggacgacgg caactacaag
     4561 acccgcgccg aggtgaagtt cgagggcgac accctggtga accgcatcga gctgaagggc
     4621 atcgacttca aggaggacgg caacatcctg gggcacaagc tggagtacaa ctacaacagc
     4681 cacaacgtct atatcaccgc cgacaagcag aagaacggca tcaaggccaa cttcaagatc
     4741 cgccacaaca tcgaggacgg cggcgtgcag ctcgccgacc actaccagca gaacaccccc
     4801 atcggcgacg gccccgtgct gctgcccgac aaccactacc tgagctacca gtccgccctg
     4861 agcaaagacc ccaacgagaa gcgcgatcac atggtcctgc tggagttcgt gaccgccgcc
     4921 gggatcactc tcggcatgga cgagctgtac aagtaagaat tgttcaattc ctgatcatcc
     4981 tgcaggatgc atgtcgactt cgaaacgcgt ctggaacaat caacctctgg attacaaaat
     5041 ttgtgaaaga ttgactggta ttcttaacta tgttgctcct tttacgctat gtggatacgc
     5101 tgctttaatg cctttgtatc atgctattgc ttcccgtatg gctttcattt tctcctcctt
     5161 gtataaatcc tggttgctgt ctctttatga ggagttgtgg cccgttgtca ggcaacgtgg
     5221 cgtggtgtgc actgtgtttg ctgacgcaac ccccactggt tggggcattg ccaccacctg
     5281 tcagctcctt tccgggactt tcgctttccc cctccctatt gccacggcgg aactcatcgc
     5341 cgcctgcctt gcccgctgct ggacaggggc tcggctgttg ggcactgaca attccgtggt
     5401 gttgtcgggg aagctgacgt cctttccatg gctgctcgcc tgtgttgcca cctggattct
     5461 gcgcgggacg tccttctgct acgtcccttc ggccctcaat ccagcggacc ttccttcccg
     5521 cggcctgctg ccggctctgc ggcctcttcc gcgtcttcgc cttcgccctc agacgagtcg
     5581 gatctccctt tgggccgcct ccccgcctgg aattaattct gcagtcgaga cctagaaaaa
     5641 catggagcaa tcacaagtag caatacagca gctaccaatg ctgattgtgc ctggctagaa
     5701 gcacaagagg aggaggaggt gggttttcca gtcacacctc aggtaccttt aagaccaatg
     5761 acttacaagg cagctgtaga tcttagccac tttttaaaag aaaagggggg actggaaggg
     5821 ctaattcact cccaacgaag acaagatctg ctttttgctt gtactgggtc tctctggtta
     5881 gaccagatct gagcctggga gctctctggc taactaggga acccactgct taagcctcaa
     5941 taaagcttgc cttgagtgct tcaagtagtg tgtgcccgtc tgttgtgtga ctctggtaac
     6001 tagagatccc tcagaccctt ttagtcagtg tggaaaatct ctagcagtag tagttcatgt
     6061 catcttatta ttcagtattt ataacttgca aagaaatgaa tatcagagag tgagaggaac
     6121 ttgtttattg cagcttataa tggttacaaa taaagcaata gcatcacaaa tttcacaaat
     6181 aaagcatttt tttcactgca ttctagttgt ggtttgtcca aactcatcaa tgtatcttat
     6241 catgtctggc tctagctatc ccgcccctaa ctccgcccat cccgccccta actccgccca
     6301 gttccgccca ttctccgccc catggctgac taattttttt tatttatgca gaggccgagg
     6361 ccgcctcggc ctctgagcta ttccagaagt agtgaggagg cttttttgga ggcctaggga
     6421 cgtacccaat tcgccctata gtgagtcgta ttacgcgcgc tcactggccg tcgttttaca
     6481 acgtcgtgac tgggaaaacc ctggcgttac ccaacttaat cgccttgcag cacatccccc
     6541 tttcgccagc tggcgtaata gcgaagaggc ccgcaccgat cgcccttccc aacagttgcg
     6601 cagcctgaat ggcgaatggg nnnnnnnnnn nnnnnnnnnn nnnnnnnnnn nnnnnnnnnn
     6661 nnnnnnnnnn nnnnnnnnnn nnnnnnnnnn nnnnnnnnnn nnnnnnnnnn nnnnnnnnnn
     6721 nnnnnnnnnn nnnnnnnnnn nnnncnnnnn nnnnnnnnnn nnnnnnnnnn nnnnnnnnnn
     6781 nnnnnnnnnn nnnnnnnnnn nnnnnnnnnn nnnnnnnnnn nnnnnnnnnn nnnnnnannn
     6841 nnnnnnnnnn nnnnnnnnnn nnnnnnnnnn nnnnnnnnnn nnnnnncctt tgacgttgga
     6901 gtccacgttc tttaatagtg gactcttgtt ccaaactgga acaacactca accctatctc
     6961 ggtctattct tttgatttat aagggatttt gccgatttcg gcctattggt taaaaaatga
     7021 gctgatttaa caaaaattta acgcgaattt taacaaaata ttaacgctta caatttaggt
     7081 ggcacttttc ggggaaatgt gcgcggaacc cctatttgtt tatttttcta aatacattca
     7141 aatatgtatc cgctcatgag acaataaccc tgataaatgc ttcaataata ttgaaaaagg
     7201 aagagtatga gtattcaaca tttccgtgtc gcccttattc ccttttttgc ggcattttgc
     7261 cttcctgttt ttgctcaccc agaaacgctg gtgaaagtaa aagatgctga agatcagttg
     7321 ggtgcacgag tgggttacat cgaactggat ctcaacagcg gtaagatcct tgagagtttt
     7381 cgccccgaag aacgttttcc aatgatgagc acttttaaag ttctgctatg tggcgcggta
     7441 ttatcccgta ttgacgccgg gcaagagcaa ctcggtcgcc gcatacacta ttctcagaat
     7501 gacttggttg agtactcacc agtcacagaa aagcatctta cggatggcat gacagtaaga
     7561 gaattatgca gtgctgccat aaccatgagt gataacactg cggccaactt acttctgaca
     7621 acgatcggag gaccgaagga gctaaccgct tttttgcaca acatggggga tcatgtaact
     7681 cgccttgatc gttgggaacc ggagctgaat gaagccatac caaacgacga gcgtgacacc
     7741 acgatgcctg tagcaatggc aacaacgttg cgcaaactat taactggcga actacttact
     7801 ctagcttccc ggcaacaatt aatagactgg atggaggcgg ataaagttgc aggaccactt
     7861 ctgcgctcgg cccttccggc tggctggttt attgctgata aatctggagc cggtgagcgt
     7921 gggtctcgcg gtatcattgc agcactgggg ccagatggta agccctcccg tatcgtagtt
     7981 atctacacga cggggagtca ggcaactatg gatgaacgaa atagacagat cgctgagata
     8041 ggtgcctcac tgattaagca ttggtaactg tcagaccaag tttactcata tatactttag
     8101 attgatttaa aacttcattt ttaatttaaa aggatctagg tgaagatcct ttttgataat
     8161 ctcatgacca aaatccctta acgtgagttt tcgttccact gagcgtcaga ccccgtagaa
     8221 aagatcaaag gatcttcttg agatcctttt tttctgcgcg taatctgctg cttgcaaaca
     8281 aaaaaaccac cgctaccagc ggtggtttgt ttgccggatc aagagctacc aactcttttt
     8341 ccgaaggtaa ctggcttcag cagagcgcag ataccaaata ctgttcttct agtgtagccg
     8401 tagttaggcc accacttcaa gaactctgta gcaccgccta catacctcgc tctgctaatc
     8461 ctgttaccag tggctgctgc cagtggcgat aagtcgtgtc ttaccgggtt ggactcaaga
     8521 cgatagttac cggataaggc gcagcggtcg ggctgaacgg ggggttcgtg cacacagccc
     8581 agcttggagc gaacgaccta caccgaactg agatacctac agcgtgagct atgagaaagc
     8641 gccacgcttc ccgaagggag aaaggcggac aggtatccgg taagcggcag ggtcggaaca
     8701 ggagagcgca cgagggagct tccaggggga aacgcctggt atctttatag tcctgtcggg
     8761 tttcgccacc tctgacttga gcgtcgattt ttgtgatgct cgtcaggggg gcggagccta
     8821 tggaaaaacg ccagcaacgc ggccttttta cggttcctg
//
